>Addgene plasmid #110856 | pLenti-VRER-PGK-Puro | addgene full sequence | sequence record 211431 | Addgene NGS Result
GGAGCTGCAAGCTTAATGTAGTCTTATGCAATACTCTTGTAGTCTTGCAACATGGTAACGATGAGTTAGC
AACATGCCTTACAAGGAGAGAAAAAGCACCGTGCATGCCGATTGGTGGAAGTAAGGTGGTACGATCGTGC
CTTATTAGGAAGGCAACAGACGGGTCTGACATGGATTGGACGAACCACTGAATTGCCGCATTGCAGAGAT
ATTGTATTTAAGTGCCTAGCTCGATACATAAACGGGTCTCTCTGGTTAGACCAGATCTGAGCCTGGGAGC
TCTCTGGCTAACTAGGGAACCCACTGCTTAAGCCTCAATAAAGCTTGCCTTGAGTGCTTCAAGTAGTGTG
TGCCCGTCTGTTGTGTGACTCTGGTAACTAGAGATCCCTCAGACCCTTTTAGTCAGTGTGGAAAATCTCT
AGCAGTGGCGCCCGAACAGGGACTTGAAAGCGAAAGGGAAACCAGAGGAGCTCTCTCGACGCAGGACTCG
GCTTGCTGAAGCGCGCACGGCAAGAGGCGAGGGGCGGCGACTGGTGAGTACGCCAAAAATTTTGACTAGC
GGAGGCTAGAAGGAGAGAGATGGGTGCGAGAGCGTCAGTATTAAGCGGGGGAGAATTAGATCGCGATGGG
AAAAAATTCGGTTAAGGCCAGGGGGAAAGAAAAAATATAAATTAAAACATATAGTATGGGCAAGCAGGGA
GCTAGAACGATTCGCAGTTAATCCTGGCCTGTTAGAAACATCAGAAGGCTGTAGACAAATACTGGGACAG
CTACAACCATCCCTTCAGACAGGATCAGAAGAACTTAGATCATTATATAATACAGTAGCAACCCTCTATT
GTGTGCATCAAAGGATAGAGATAAAAGACACCAAGGAAGCTTTAGACAAGATAGAGGAAGAGCAAAACAA
AAGTAAGACCACCGCACAGCAAGCGGCCGCTGATCTTCAGACCTGGAGGAGGAGATATGAGGGACAATTG
GAGAAGTGAATTATATAAATATAAAGTAGTAAAAATTGAACCATTAGGAGTAGCACCCACCAAGGCAAAG
AGAAGAGTGGTGCAGAGAGAAAAAAGAGCAGTGGGAATAGGAGCTTTGTTCCTTGGGTTCTTGGGAGCAG
CAGGAAGCACTATGGGCGCAGCGTCAATGACGCTGACGGTACAGGCCAGACAATTATTGTCTGGTATAGT
GCAGCAGCAGAACAATTTGCTGAGGGCTATTGAGGCGCAACAGCATCTGTTGCAACTCACAGTCTGGGGC
ATCAAGCAGCTCCAGGCAAGAATCCTGGCTGTGGAAAGATACCTAAAGGATCAACAGCTCCTGGGGATTT
GGGGTTGCTCTGGAAAACTCATTTGCACCACTGCTGTGCCTTGGAATGCTAGTTGGAGTAATAAATCTCT
GGAACAGATTTGGAATCACACGACCTGGATGGAGTGGGACAGAGAAATTAACAATTACACAAGCTTAATA
CACTCCTTAATTGAAGAATCGCAAAACCAGCAAGAAAAGAATGAACAAGAATTATTGGAATTAGATAAAT
GGGCAAGTTTGTGGAATTGGTTTAACATAACAAATTGGCTGTGGTATATAAAATTATTCATAATGATAGT
AGGAGGCTTGGTAGGTTTAAGAATAGTTTTTGCTGTACTTTCTATAGTGAATAGAGTTAGGCAGGGATAT
TCACCATTATCGTTTCAGACCCACCTCCCAACCCCGAGGGGACCCAGACCACAATTTTAAAAGAAAAGGG
GGGATTGGGGGGTACAGTGCAGGGGAAAGAATAGTAGACATAATAGCAACAGACATACAAACTAAAGAAT
TACAAAAACAAATTACAAAAATTCAAAATTTTCGGGTTTATTACAGGGACAGCAGAGATCCACTTTGGCG
CCGGCTCGAGTGGCTCCGGTGCCCGTCAGTGGGCAGAGCGCACATCGCCCACAGTCCCCGAGAAGTTGGG
GGGAGGGGTCGGCAATTGAACCGGTGCCTAGAGAAGGTGGCGCGGGGTAAACTGGGAAAGTGATGTCGTG
TACTGGCTCCGCCTTTTTCCCGAGGGTGGGGGAGAACCGTATATAAGTGCAGTAGTCGCCGTGAACGTTC
TTTTTCGCAACGGGTTTGCCGCCAGAACACAGGTGTCGTGACGCGGGATCCGCCACCATGGATAAAAAGT
ATTCTATTGGTTTAGACATCGGCACTAATTCCGTTGGATGGGCTGTCATAACCGATGAATACAAAGTACC
TTCAAAGAAATTTAAGGTGTTGGGGAACACAGACCGTCATTCGATTAAAAAGAATCTTATCGGTGCCCTC
CTATTCGATAGTGGCGAAACGGCAGAGGCGACTCGCCTGAAACGAACCGCTCGGAGAAGGTATACACGTC
GCAAGAACCGAATATGTTACTTACAAGAAATTTTTAGCAATGAGATGGCCAAAGTTGACGATTCTTTCTT
TCACCGTTTGGAAGAGTCCTTCCTTGTCGAAGAGGACAAGAAACATGAACGGCACCCCATCTTTGGAAAC
ATAGTAGATGAGGTGGCATATCATGAAAAGTACCCAACGATTTATCACCTCAGAAAAAAGCTAGTTGACT
CAACTGATAAAGCGGACCTGAGGTTAATCTACTTGGCTCTTGCCCATATGATAAAGTTCCGTGGGCACTT
TCTCATTGAGGGTGATCTAAATCCGGACAACTCGGATGTCGACAAACTGTTCATCCAGTTAGTACAAACC
TATAATCAGTTGTTTGAAGAGAACCCTATAAATGCAAGTGGCGTGGATGCGAAGGCTATTCTTAGCGCCC
GCCTCTCTAAATCCCGACGGCTAGAAAACCTGATCGCACAATTACCCGGAGAGAAGAAAAATGGGTTGTT
CGGTAACCTTATAGCGCTCTCACTAGGCCTGACACCAAATTTTAAGTCGAACTTCGACTTAGCTGAAGAT
GCCAAATTGCAGCTTAGTAAGGACACGTACGATGACGATCTCGACAATCTACTGGCACAAATTGGAGATC
AGTATGCGGACTTATTTTTGGCTGCCAAAAACCTTAGCGATGCAATCCTCCTATCTGACATACTGAGAGT
TAATACTGAGATTACCAAGGCGCCGTTATCCGCTTCAATGATCAAAAGGTACGATGAACATCACCAAGAC
TTGACACTTCTCAAGGCCCTAGTCCGTCAGCAACTGCCTGAGAAATATAAGGAAATATTCTTTGATCAGT
CGAAAAACGGGTACGCAGGTTATATTGACGGCGGAGCGAGTCAAGAGGAATTCTACAAGTTTATCAAACC
CATATTAGAGAAGATGGATGGGACGGAAGAGTTGCTTGTAAAACTCAATCGCGAAGATCTACTGCGAAAG
CAGCGGACTTTCGACAACGGTAGCATTCCACATCAAATCCACTTAGGCGAATTGCATGCTATACTTAGAA
GGCAGGAGGATTTTTATCCGTTCCTCAAAGACAATCGTGAAAAGATTGAGAAAATCCTAACCTTTCGCAT
ACCTTACTATGTGGGACCCCTGGCCCGAGGGAACTCTCGGTTCGCATGGATGACAAGAAAGTCCGAAGAA
ACGATTACTCCATGGAATTTTGAGGAAGTTGTCGATAAAGGTGCGTCAGCTCAATCGTTCATCGAGAGGA
TGACCAACTTTGACAAGAATTTACCGAACGAAAAAGTATTGCCTAAGCACAGTTTACTTTACGAGTATTT
CACAGTGTACAATGAACTCACGAAAGTTAAGTATGTCACTGAGGGCATGCGTAAACCCGCCTTTCTAAGC
GGAGAACAGAAGAAAGCAATAGTAGATCTGTTATTCAAGACCAACCGCAAAGTGACAGTTAAGCAATTGA
AAGAGGACTACTTTAAGAAAATTGAATGCTTCGATTCTGTCGAGATCTCCGGGGTAGAAGATCGATTTAA
TGCGTCACTTGGTACGTATCATGACCTCCTAAAGATAATTAAAGATAAGGACTTCCTGGATAACGAAGAG
AATGAAGATATCTTAGAAGATATAGTGTTGACTCTTACCCTCTTTGAAGATCGGGAAATGATTGAGGAAA
GACTAAAAACATACGCTCACCTGTTCGACGATAAGGTTATGAAACAGTTAAAGAGGCGTCGCTATACGGG
CTGGGGACGATTGTCGCGGAAACTTATCAACGGGATAAGAGACAAGCAAAGTGGTAAAACTATTCTCGAT
TTTCTAAAGAGCGACGGCTTCGCCAATAGGAACTTTATGCAGCTGATCCATGATGACTCTTTAACCTTCA
AAGAGGATATACAAAAGGCACAGGTTTCCGGACAAGGGGACTCATTGCACGAACATATTGCGAATCTTGC
TGGTTCGCCAGCCATCAAAAAGGGCATACTCCAGACAGTCAAAGTAGTGGATGAGCTAGTTAAGGTCATG
GGACGTCACAAACCGGAAAACATTGTAATCGAGATGGCACGCGAAAATCAAACGACTCAGAAGGGGCAAA
AAAACAGTCGAGAGCGGATGAAGAGAATAGAAGAGGGTATTAAAGAACTGGGCAGCCAGATCTTAAAGGA
GCATCCTGTGGAAAATACCCAATTGCAGAACGAGAAACTTTACCTCTATTACCTACAAAATGGAAGGGAC
ATGTATGTTGATCAGGAACTGGACATAAACCGTTTATCTGATTACGACGTCGATCACATTGTACCCCAAT
CCTTTTTGAAGGACGATTCAATCGACAATAAAGTGCTTACACGCTCGGATAAGAACCGAGGGAAAAGTGA
CAATGTTCCAAGCGAGGAAGTCGTAAAGAAAATGAAGAACTATTGGCGGCAGCTCCTAAATGCGAAACTG
ATAACGCAAAGAAAGTTCGATAACTTAACTAAAGCTGAGAGGGGTGGCTTGTCTGAACTTGACAAGGCCG
GATTTATTAAACGTCAGCTCGTGGAAACCCGCCAAATCACAAAGCATGTTGCACAGATACTAGATTCCCG
AATGAATACGAAATACGACGAGAACGATAAGCTGATTCGGGAAGTCAAAGTAATCACTTTAAAGTCAAAA
TTGGTGTCGGACTTCAGAAAGGATTTTCAATTCTATAAAGTTAGGGAGATAAATAACTACCACCATGCGC
ACGACGCTTATCTTAATGCCGTCGTAGGGACCGCACTCATTAAGAAATACCCGAAGCTAGAAAGTGAGTT
TGTGTATGGTGATTACAAAGTTTATGACGTCCGTAAGATGATCGCGAAAAGCGAACAGGAGATAGGCAAG
GCTACAGCCAAATACTTCTTTTATTCTAACATTATGAATTTCTTTAAGACGGAAATCACTCTGGCAAACG
GAGAGATACGCAAACGACCTTTAATTGAAACCAATGGGGAGACAGGTGAAATCGTATGGGATAAGGGCCG
GGACTTCGCGACGGTGAGAAAAGTTTTGTCCATGCCCCAAGTCAACATAGTAAAGAAAACTGAGGTGCAG
ACCGGAGGGTTTTCAAAGGAATCGATTCTTCCAAAAAGGAATAGTGATAAGCTCATCGCTCGTAAAAAGG
ACTGGGACCCGAAAAAGTACGGTGGCTTCGTGAGCCCTACAGTTGCCTATTCTGTCCTAGTAGTGGCAAA
AGTTGAGAAGGGAAAATCCAAGAAACTGAAGTCAGTCAAAGAATTATTGGGGATAACGATTATGGAGCGC
TCGTCTTTTGAAAAGAACCCCATCGACTTCCTTGAGGCGAAAGGTTACAAGGAAGTAAAAAAGGATCTCA
TAATTAAACTACCAAAGTATAGTCTGTTTGAGTTAGAAAATGGCCGAAAACGGATGTTGGCTAGCGCCAG
AGAGCTTCAAAAGGGGAACGAACTCGCACTACCGTCTAAATACGTGAATTTCCTGTATTTAGCGTCCCAT
TACGAGAAGTTGAAAGGTTCACCTGAAGATAACGAACAGAAGCAACTTTTTGTTGAGCAGCACAAACATT
ATCTCGACGAAATCATAGAGCAAATTTCGGAATTCAGTAAGAGAGTCATCCTAGCTGATGCCAATCTGGA
CAAAGTATTAAGCGCATACAACAAGCACAGGGATAAACCCATACGTGAGCAGGCGGAAAATATTATCCAT
TTGTTTACTCTTACCAACCTCGGCGCTCCAGCCGCATTCAAGTATTTTGACACAACGATAGATCGCAAAG
AGTACAGATCTACCAAGGAGGTGCTAGACGCGACACTGATTCACCAATCCATCACGGGATTATATGAAAC
TCGGATAGATTTGTCACAGCTTGGGGGTGACGGATCCCCCAAGAAGAAGAGGAAAGTCTCGAGCGACTAC
AAAGACCATGACGGTGATTATAAAGATCATGACATCGATTACAAGGATGACGATGACAAGTAAGATGCAT
CTACCGGGTAGGGGAGGCGCTTTTCCCAAGGCAGTCTGGAGCATGCGCTTTAGCAGCCCCGCTGGGCACT
TGGCGCTACACAAGTGGCCTCTGGCCTCGCACACATTCCACATCCACCGGTAGGCGCCAACCGGCTCCGT
TCTTTGGTGGCCCCTTCGCGCCACCTTCTACTCCTCCCCTAGTCAGGAAGTTCCCCCCCGCCCCGCAGCT
CGCGTCGTGCAGGACGTGACAAATGGAAGTAGCACGTCTCACTAGTCTCGTGCAGATGGACAGCACCGCT
GAGCAATGGAAGCGGGTAGGCCTTTGGGGCAGCGGCCAATAGCAGCTTTGCTCCTTCGCTTTCTGGGCTC
AGAGGCTGGGAAGGGGTGGGTCCGGGGGCGGGCTCAGGGGCGGGCTCAGGGGCGGGGCGGGCGCCCGAAG
GTCCTCCGGAGGCCCGGCATTCTGCACGCTTCAAAAGCGCACGTCTGCCGCGCTGTTCTCCTCTTCCTCA
TCTCCGGGCCTTTCGACCTGCAGCCCAAGCTTACCATGACCGAGTACAAGCCCACGGTGCGCCTCGCCAC
CCGCGACGACGTCCCCAGGGCCGTACGCACCCTCGCCGCCGCGTTCGCCGACTACCCCGCCACGCGCCAC
ACCGTCGATCCGGACCGCCACATCGAGCGGGTCACCGAGCTGCAAGAACTCTTCCTCACGCGCGTCGGGC
TCGACATCGGCAAGGTGTGGGTCGCGGACGACGGCGCCGCGGTGGCGGTCTGGACCACGCCGGAGAGCGT
CGAAGCGGGGGCGGTGTTCGCCGAGATCGGCCCGCGCATGGCCGAGTTGAGCGGTTCCCGGCTGGCCGCG
CAGCAACAGATGGAAGGCCTCCTGGCGCCGCACCGGCCCAAGGAGCCCGCGTGGTTCCTGGCCACCGTCG
GCGTCTCGCCCGACCACCAGGGCAAGGGTCTGGGCAGCGCCGTCGTGCTCCCCGGAGTGGAGGCGGCCGA
GCGCGCCGGGGTGCCCGCCTTCCTGGAGACCTCCGCGCCCCGCAACCTCCCCTTCTACGAGCGGCTCGGC
TTCACCGTCACCGCCGACGTCGAGGTGCCCGAAGGACCGCGCACCTGGTGCATGACCCGCAAGCCCGGTG
CCTGATTCTAGAAAGTCGACAATCAACCTCTGGATTACAAAATTTGTGAAAGATTGACTGGTATTCTTAA
CTATGTTGCTCCTTTTACGCTATGTGGATACGCTGCTTTAATGCCTTTGTATCATGCTATTGCTTCCCGT
ATGGCTTTCATTTTCTCCTCCTTGTATAAATCCTGGTTGCTGTCTCTTTATGAGGAGTTGTGGCCCGTTG
TCAGGCAACGTGGCGTGGTGTGCACTGTGTTTGCTGACGCAACCCCCACTGGTTGGGGCATTGCCACCAC
CTGTCAGCTCCTTTCCGGGACTTTCGCTTTCCCCCTCCCTATTGCCACGGCGGAACTCATCGCCGCCTGC
CTTGCCCGCTGCTGGACAGGGGCTCGGCTGTTGGGCACTGACAATTCCGTGGTGTTGTCGGGGAAATCAT
CGTCCTTTCCTTGGCTGCTCGCCTGTGTTGCCACCTGGATTCTGCGCGGGACGTCCTTCTGCTACGTCCC
TTCGGCCCTCAATCCAGCGGACCTTCCTTCCCGCGGCCTGCTGCCGGCTCTGCGGCCTCTTCCGCGTCTT
CGCCTTCGCCCTCAGACGAGTCGGATCTCCCTTTGGGCCGCCTCCCCGCGTCGACTTTAAGACCAATGAC
TTACAAGGCAGCTGTAGATCTTAGCCACTTTTTAAAAGAAAAGGGGGGACTGGAAGGGCTAATTCACTCC
CAACGAAGACAAGATCTGCTTTTTGCTTGTACTGGGTCTCTCTGGTTAGACCAGATCTGAGCCTGGGAGC
TCTCTGGCTAACTAGGGAACCCACTGCTTAAGCCTCAATAAAGCTTGCCTTGAGTGCTTCAAGTAGTGTG
TGCCCGTCTGTTGTGTGACTCTGGTAACTAGAGATCCCTCAGACCCTTTTAGTCAGTGTGGAAAATCTCT
AGCAGTACGTATAGTAGTTCATGTCATCTTATTATTCAGTATTTATAACTTGCAAAGAAATGAATATCAG
AGAGTGAGAGGAACTTGTTTATTGCAGCTTATAATGGTTACAAATAAAGCAATAGCATCACAAATTTCAC
AAATAAAGCATTTTTTTCACTGCATTCTAGTTGTGGTTTGTCCAAACTCATCAATGTATCTTATCATGTC
TGGCTCTAGCTATCCCGCCCCTAACTCCGCCCATCCCGCCCCTAACTCCGCCCAGTTCCGCCCATTCTCC
GCCCCATGGCTGACTAATTTTTTTTATTTATGCAGAGGCCGAGGCCGCCTCGGCCTCTGAGCTATTCCAG
AAGTAGTGAGGAGGCTTTTTTGGAGGCCTAGGGACGTACCCAATTCGCCCTATAGTGAGTCGTATTACGC
GCGCTCACTGGCCGTCGTTTTACAACGTCGTGACTGGGAAAACCCTGGCGTTACCCAACTTAATCGCCTT
GCAGCACATCCCCCTTTCGCCAGCTGGCGTAATAGCGAAGAGGCCCGCACCGATCGCCCTTCCCAACAGT
TGCGCAGCCTGAATGGCGAATGGG
[124 nt withheld, positions 8985-9108]
C
[91 nt withheld, positions 9110-9200]
A
[49 nt withheld, positions 9202-9250]
CCTTTGACGTTGGAGTCCACGTTCTTT
[37 nt withheld, positions 9278-9314]
ACCCTATCTCGGTCTATTCTTTTGATTTATAAGGGATTTTGCCGATTTCGGCCTATTGGTTAAAAAATGA
GCTGATTTAACAAAAATTTAACGCGAATTTTAACAAAATATTAACGCTTACAATTTAGGTGGCACTTTTC
GGGGAAATGTGCGCGGAACCCCTATTTGTTTATTTTTCTAAATACATTCAAATATGTATCCGCTCATGAG
ACAATAACCCTGATAAATGCTTCAATAATATTGAAAAAGGAAGAGTATGAGTATTCAACATTTCCGTGTC
GCCCTTATTCCCTTTTTTGCGGCATTTTGCCTTCCTGTTTTTGCTCACCCAGAAACGCTGGTGAAAGTAA
AAGATGCTGAAGATCAGTTGGGTGCACGAGTGGGTTACATCGAACTGGATCTCAACAGCGGTAAGATCCT
TGAGAGTTTTCGCCCCGAAGAACGTTTTCCAATGATGAGCACTTTTAAAGTTCTGCTATGTGGCGCGGTA
TTATCCCGTATTGACGCCGGGCAAGAGCAACTCGGTCGCCGCATACACTATTCTCAGAATGACTTGGTTG
AGTACTCACCAGTCACAGAAAAGCATCTTACGGATGGCATGACAGTAAGAGAATTATGCAGTGCTGCCAT
AACCATGAGTGATAACACTGCGGCCAACTTACTTCTGACAACGATCGGAGGACCGAAGGAGCTAACCGCT
TTTTTGCACAACATGGGGGATCATGTAACTCGCCTTGATCGTTGGGAACCGGAGCTGAATGAAGCCATAC
CAAACGACGAGCGTGACACCACGATGCCTGTAGCAATGGCAACAACGTTGCGCAAACTATTAACTGGCGA
ACTACTTACTCTAGCTTCCCGGCAACAATTAATAGACTGGATGGAGGCGGATAAAGTTGCAGGACCACTT
CTGCGCTCGGCCCTTCCGGCTGGCTGGTTTATTGCTGATAAATCTGGAGCCGGTGAGCGTGGGTCTCGCG
GTATCATTGCAGCACTGGGGCCAGATGGTAAGCCCTCCCGTATCGTAGTTATCTACACGACGGGGAGTCA
GGCAACTATGGATGAACGAAATAGACAGATCGCTGAGATAGGTGCCTCACTGATTAAGCATTGGTAACTG
TCAGACCAAGTTTACTCATATATACTTTAGATTGATTTAAAACTTCATTTTTAATTTAAAAGGATCTAGG
TGAAGATCCTTTTTGATAATCTCATGACCAAAATCCCTTAACGTGAGTTTTCGTTCCACTGAGCGTCAGA
CCCCGTAGAAAAGATCAAAGGATCTTCTTGAGATCCTTTTTTTCTGCGCGTAATCTGCTGCTTGCAAACA
AAAAAACCACCGCTACCAGCGGTGGTTTGTTTGCCGGATCAAGAGCTACCAACTCTTTTTCCGAAGGTAA
CTGGCTTCAGCAGAGCGCAGATACCAAATACTGTTCTTCTAGTGTAGCCGTAGTTAGGCCACCACTTCAA
GAACTCTGTAGCACCGCCTACATACCTCGCTCTGCTAATCCTGTTACCAGTGGCTGCTGCCAGTGGCGAT
AAGTCGTGTCTTACCGGGTTGGACTCAAGACGATAGTTACCGGATAAGGCGCAGCGGTCGGGCTGAACGG
GGGGTTCGTGCACACAGCCCAGCTTGGAGCGAACGACCTACACCGAACTGAGATACCTACAGCGTGAGCT
ATGAGAAAGCGCCACGCTTCCCGAAGGGAGAAAGGCGGACAGGTATCCGGTAAGCGGCAGGGTCGGAACA
GGAGAGCGCACGAGGGAGCTTCCAGGGGGAAACGCCTGGTATCTTTATAGTCCTGTCGGGTTTCGCCACC
TCTGACTTGAGCGTCGATTTTTGTGATGCTCGTCAGGGGGGCGGAGCCTATGGAAAAACGCCAGCAACGC
GGCCTTTTTACGGTTCCTGGCCTTTTGCTGGCCTTTTGCTCACATGTTCTTTCCTGCGTTATCCCCTGAT
TCTGTGGATAACCGTATTACCGCCTTTGAGTGAGCTGATACCGCTCGCCGCAGCCGAACGACCGAGCGCA
GCGAGTCAGTGAGCGAGGAAGCGGAAGAGCGCCCAATACGCAAACCGCCTCTCCCCGCGCGTTGGCCGAT
TCATTAATGCAGCTGGCACGACAGGTTTCCCGACTGGAAAGCGGGCAGTGAGCGCAACGCAATTAATGTG
AGTTAGCTCACTCATTAGGCACCCCAGGCTTTACACTTTATGCTTCCGGCTCGTATGTTGTGTGGAATTG
TGAGCGGATAACAATTTCACACAGGAAACAGCTATGACCATGATTACGCCAAGCGCGCAATTAACCCTCA
CTAAAGGGAACAAAAGCT
Features (pLannotate 1.2.2; 28 found; start..end, strand, type, name):
     17..243     +  promoter       RSV promoter: Rous sarcoma virus enhancer/promoter
    244..424     +  LTR            5' LTR (truncated): truncated 5' long terminal repeat (LTR) from HIV-1
    471..596     +  misc_feature   HIV-1 Ψ: packaging signal of human immunodeficiency virus type 1
    580..943     +  CDS            HIV-1 gag (fragment): gag protein from human immunodeficiency virus 1; gag
   1089..1322    +  misc_feature   RRE: The Rev response element (RRE) of HIV-1 allows for Rev-dependent mRNA export from the nucleus to the cytoplasm.
   1699..1725    +  CDS            Rev (fragment): human immunodeficiency virus 1 (HIV-1) Rev protein; rev; enhances nuclear export of unspliced and incompletely spliced viral mRNAs
   1735..1852    +  misc_feature   cPPT/CTS: central polypurine tract and central termination sequence of HIV-1
   1921..2132    +  promoter       EF-1α core promoter: core promoter for human elongation factor EF-1α
   2158..6261    +  CDS            Cas9 VRER: Streptococcus pyogenes Cas9 endonuclease with the D1135V/G1218R/R1335E/T1337R mutations has an altered recognition specificity for the protospacer adjacent motif (PAM) (Kleinstiver et al., 2015)
   6295..6360    +  CDS            3xFLAG: three tandem FLAG® epitope tags, followed by an enterokinase cleavage site
   6376..6875    +  promoter       PGK promoter: mouse phosphoglycerate kinase 1 promoter
   6896..7495    +  CDS            PuroR: puromycin N-acetyltransferase; pac from Streptomyces alboniger; confers resistance to puromycin
   7511..8099    +  misc_feature   WPRE: woodchuck hepatitis virus posttranscriptional regulatory element
   8150..8169    +  misc_feature   cPPT/CTS (fragment): central polypurine tract and central termination sequence of HIV-1
   8171..8404    +  LTR            3' LTR (ΔU3): self-inactivating 3' long terminal repeat (LTR) from HIV-1
   8482..8603    +  polyA_signal   SV40 poly(A) signal: SV40 polyadenylation signal
   8643..8778    +  rep_origin     SV40 ori: SV40 origin of replication
   8799..8817    -  promoter       T7 promoter: promoter for bacteriophage T7 RNA polymerase
   8825..8980    +  CDS            lacZα (fragment): LacZα fragment of β-galactosidase; lacZ fragment
   8985..9413    +  rep_origin     f1 ori (sequence partly withheld): f1 bacteriophage origin of replication; arrow indicates direction of (+) strand synthesis
   9466..9570    +  promoter       AmpR promoter: bla
   9571..10431   +  CDS            AmpR: β-lactamase; bla; confers resistance to ampicillin, carbenicillin, and related antibiotics
  10602..11190   +  rep_origin     ori: high-copy-number ColE1/pMB1/pBR322/pUC origin of replication
  11373..11465   +  CDS            lacI (fragment): lac repressor; lacI; The lac repressor binds to the lac operator to inhibit transcription in E. coli. This inhibition can be relieved by adding lactose or isopropyl-β-D-thiogalactopyranoside (IPTG).
  11478..11499   +  protein_bind   CAP binding site: CAP binding activates transcription in the presence of cAMP. E. coli catabolite activator protein
  11514..11544   +  promoter       lac promoter: promoter for the E. coli lac operon
  11548..11570   +  protein_bind   lac operator (fragment): The lac repressor binds to the lac operator to inhibit transcription in E. coli. This inhibition can be relieved by adding lactose or isopropyl-β-D-thiogalactopyranoside (IPTG). lac repressor encoded by lacI
  11613..11631   +  promoter       T3 promoter: promoter for bacteriophage T3 RNA polymerase
