[The description below was written by a language model from this plasmid's Addgene catalogue record and pLannotate feature annotations shown in this document.]
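Description:
pLenti-VRER-PGK-Puro is a third-generation-style, self-inactivating HIV-1 lentiviral transfer vector adapted from lentiCRISPRv1, built for constitutive expression of the Cas9-VRER nuclease variant in mammalian cells. The viral genome is transcribed in packaging cells from a chimeric RSV promoter/truncated 5' LTR. It carries the Ψ packaging signal with a gag fragment, the Rev response element for Rev-dependent nuclear export, and the cPPT/CTS that aids nuclear import. A WPRE boosts transcript stability and expression, and the ΔU3 3' LTR inactivates LTR promoter activity after integration. In bacteria the plasmid is maintained through a ColE1/pUC-type origin and ampicillin resistance (bla). The catalogue lists it as low copy, although the annotated origin is a high-copy type. The backbone also contains an f1 origin, SV40 poly(A) signal and origin, and remnants of lac elements with T7 and T3 promoters.

The payload consists of two independent expression units. The short EF-1α core promoter (EFS) drives Streptococcus pyogenes Cas9 carrying the D1135V, G1218R, R1335E and T1337R substitutions, which alter its recognition specificity for the protospacer adjacent motif. The coding sequence is described as not codon optimized and is fused at its C terminus to a 3xFLAG epitope for detection. Downstream, a mouse PGK promoter drives puromycin N-acetyltransferase, allowing selection of stably transduced cells. No guide RNA cassette is annotated, so guides would have to be supplied separately. The vector was deposited with work on optimized base editors. It is suited to generating cell populations that stably express the altered-PAM nuclease, and the record's emphasis on the non-optimized sequence suggests use as a comparator for optimized versions, though this is not stated explicitly.
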