Addgene plasmid #110856: pLenti-VRER-PGK-Puro
Purpose: Lentiviral vector for constitutive expression of Cas9-VRER (not codon optimized)
Depositing lab: Lukas Dow. Depositing organization: Cornell University. Publication: Optimized base editors enable efficient editing in cells, organoids and mice. Zafra MP, Schatoff EM, Katti A, Foronda M, Breinig M, Schweitzer AY, Simon A, Han T, Goswami S, Montgomery E, Thibado J, Kastenhuber ER, Sanchez-Rivera FJ, Shi J, Vakoc CR, Lowe SW, Tschaharganeh DF, Dow LE. Nat Biotechnol. 2018 Jul 3. pii: nbt.4194. doi: 10.1038/nbt.4194. PubMed 29969439.
Backbone
  Vector backbone: Adapted from lentiCRISPRv1
  Backbone size w/o insert (bp): 6296
  Vector type: Lentiviral
  Selectable markers: Puromycin
Growth in bacteria
  Bacterial resistance: Ampicillin, 100 μg/mL
  Growth temperature: 30°C
  Growth strain: NEB Stable
  Copy number: Low Copy
Gene/Insert
  Gene/Insert name: Cas9-VRER (alt name: VRER)
  Species: Synthetic
  Insert size (bp): 4212
  Mutation: D1135V, G1218R, R1335E, T1337R
  Promoter: EF1s
  Tag / fusion protein: 3X FLAG (C terminal on insert)
  Cloning method: Gibson Cloning
  Sequencing primers: 5′ TAAGTGCAGTAGTCGCCGTG; 3′ TTAAGAATACCAGTCAATCTTTC
Terms and licenses: Academic/Nonprofit Terms; Industry Terms: Not Available to Industry
How to cite: pLenti-VRER-PGK-Puro was a gift from Lukas Dow (Addgene plasmid # 110856 ; http://n2t.net/addgene:110856 ; RRID:Addgene_110856)
